Addgene plasmid #218754: pAAV-hSyn-ConVERGD-TVA(mChr)-W3SL
Purpose: Provides AND intersectional (Cre+Flp) expression of TVA-mCherry
Depositing lab: Lindsay Schwarz. Depositing organization: St. Jude Children's Research Hospital. Publication: A Novel Single Vector Intersectional AAV Strategy for Interrogating Cellular Diversity and Brain Function. Hughes AC, Pollard BG, Xu B, Gammons JW, Chapman P, Bikoff JB, Schwarz LA. bioRxiv. 2023 Feb 8:2023.02.07.527312. doi: 10.1101/2023.02.07.527312. Preprint. PubMed 36798174.
Backbone
  Vector backbone: pAAV
  Backbone manufacturer: Azenta Life Sciences
  Vector type: AAV
Growth in bacteria
  Bacterial resistance: Ampicillin, 100 μg/mL
  Growth temperature: 30°C
  Growth strain: NEB Stable
  Copy number: Low Copy
Gene/Insert
  Gene/Insert name: TVA-mCherry
  Species: Synthetic
  Promoter: hSyn
  Tag / fusion protein: mCherry (C terminal on insert)
  Cloning method: Other
Terms and licenses: Academic/Nonprofit Terms; Industry Terms: Not Available to Industry
Depositor comments: Please visit https://doi.org/10.1101/2023.02.07.527312 for bioRxiv preprint.
How to cite: pAAV-hSyn-ConVERGD-TVA(mChr)-W3SL was a gift from Lindsay Schwarz (Addgene plasmid # 218754 ; http://n2t.net/addgene:218754 ; RRID:Addgene_218754)
