[The description below was written by a language model from this plasmid's Addgene catalogue record and pLannotate feature annotations shown in this document.]
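Description:
pAAV-hSyn-ConVERGD-TVA(mChr)-W3SL is an adeno-associated virus transfer plasmid for expressing a TVA-mCherry fusion only in neurons that contain both Cre and Flp recombinases (AND intersectional logic). It is propagated in E. coli through a ColE1/pUC-type origin and selected with ampicillin via the β-lactamase gene. The catalogue lists it as low copy, even though the origin is annotated as a high-copy type. Remnants of lac and pBR322 backbone elements (lacI, lacZα, bom and rop fragments) are also annotated. The expression cassette lies between AAV2 inverted terminal repeats, which allow it to be packaged into recombinant AAV. One ITR is annotated in full and the other only as short fragments.

Within the ITRs, the human synapsin I promoter, which gives neuron-specific expression, sits on the strand opposite the payload. That payload is a fragment matching the quail receptor for subgroup A avian sarcoma virus (TVA), joined at its C terminus to mCherry. Because this coding sequence is inverted relative to the promoter and is flanked by FRT-type sites, the layout is consistent with Flp-dependent inversion into the sense orientation. Between the promoter and the coding sequence, a hammerhead ribozyme is bracketed by two loxP sites in the same orientation. This suggests that Cre excises the self-cleaving ribozyme, which would otherwise destabilise the transcript, although the record does not spell out this mechanism. Truncated WPRE and SV40 polyadenylation fragments, corresponding to the compact W3SL element in the name, provide 3' processing while saving packaging capacity.

TVA is the receptor for EnvA-pseudotyped viruses, so the construct is typically suited to restricting such infection, for example with pseudotyped rabies, to intersectionally defined neurons marked by red fluorescence. The record itself states only the intersectional expression purpose.
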