Features (pLannotate 1.2.2; 25 found; start..end, strand, type, name):
    914..1502    +  rep_origin     ori: high-copy-number ColE1/pMB1/pBR322/pUC origin of replication
   1685..1777    +  CDS            lacI (fragment): lac repressor; lacI; The lac repressor binds to the lac operator to inhibit transcription in E. coli. This inhibition can be relieved by adding lactose or isopropyl-β-D-thiogalactopyranoside (IPTG).
   1790..1811    +  protein_bind   CAP binding site: CAP binding activates transcription in the presence of cAMP. E. coli catabolite activator protein
   1826..1856    +  promoter       lac promoter: promoter for the E. coli lac operon
   1864..1880    +  protein_bind   lac operator: The lac repressor binds to the lac operator to inhibit transcription in E. coli. This inhibition can be relieved by adding lactose or isopropyl-β-D-thiogalactopyranoside (IPTG). lac repressor encoded by lacI
   1944..2084    -  repeat_region  AAV2 ITR: inverted terminal repeat of adeno-associated virus serotype 2 inverted
   2170..2237    +  polyA_signal   SV40 poly(A) signal (fragment): SV40 polyadenylation signal
   2241..2284    +  polyA_signal   SV40 poly(A) signal (fragment): SV40 polyadenylation signal
   2283..2367    -  misc_feature   WPRE (fragment): woodchuck hepatitis virus posttranscriptional regulatory element
   2373..2530    -  misc_feature   WPRE (fragment): woodchuck hepatitis virus posttranscriptional regulatory element
   2595..2628    +  protein_bind   FRT (minimal): supports FLP-mediated excision but not integration (Turan and Bode, 2011) FLP recombinase from the Saccharomyces cerevisiae 2μ plasmid
   2749..3177    +  CDS            RSVR_COTJA (fragment): Experimental evidence at protein level: Swiss-Prot protein existence level 1. Responsible for susceptibility to the retrovirus subgroup A Rous sarcoma virus. From Coturnix japonica (Japanese quail) (Coturnix coturnix japonica).
   3186..3893    +  CDS            mCherry: monomeric derivative of DsRed fluorescent protein (Shaner et al., 2004) mammalian codon-optimized
   3915..3948    -  protein_bind   loxP: Cre-mediated recombination occurs in the 8-bp core sequence (GCATACAT). Cre recombinase
   3988..4037    +  ncRNA          Hammerhead 1: Accession: RF00163 - Hammerhead ribozyme (type I)
   4041..4074    -  protein_bind   loxP: Cre-mediated recombination occurs in the 8-bp core sequence (GCATACAT). Cre recombinase
   4087..4134    -  protein_bind   FRT: FLP-mediated recombination occurs in the 8-bp core sequence TCTAGAAA (Turan and Bode, 2011). FLP recombinase from the Saccharomyces cerevisiae 2μ plasmid
   4243..4690    -  promoter       hSyn promoter: human synapsin I promoter; confers neuron-specific expression (Kügler et al., 2003)
   4759..4786    -  repeat_region  AAV2 ITR (fragment): inverted terminal repeat of adeno-associated virus serotype 2 inverted
   4815..4842    -  repeat_region  AAV2 ITR (fragment): inverted terminal repeat of adeno-associated virus serotype 2 inverted
   4875..5032    +  CDS            lacZα (fragment): LacZα fragment of β-galactosidase; lacZ fragment
   5038..5137    -  misc_feature   bom (fragment): basis of mobility region from pBR322
   5239..5274    -  CDS            rop (fragment): Rop protein, which maintains plasmids at low copy number; rop
   5369..5473    +  promoter       AmpR promoter: bla
   5474..743     +  CDS            AmpR (across the origin): β-lactamase; bla; confers resistance to ampicillin, carbenicillin, and related antibiotics
>Addgene plasmid #218754 | pAAV-hSyn-ConVERGD-TVA(mChr)-W3SL | addgene full sequence | sequence record 432134 | Addgene NGS Result
CACGAGTGGGTTACATCGAACTGGATCTCAACAGCGGTAAGATCCTTGAGAGTTTTCGCCCCGAAGAACG
TTTTCCAATGATGAGCACTTTTAAAGTTCTGCTATGTGGCGCGGTATTATCCCGTATTGACGCCGGGCAA
GAGCAACTCGGTCGCCGCATACACTATTCTCAGAATGACTTGGTTGAGTACTCACCAGTCACAGAAAAGC
ATCTTACGGATGGCATGACAGTAAGAGAATTATGCAGTGCTGCCATAACCATGAGTGATAACACTGCGGC
CAACTTACTTCTGACAACGATCGGAGGACCGAAGGAGCTAACCGCTTTTTTGCACAACATGGGGGATCAT
GTAACTCGCCTTGATCGTTGGGAACCGGAGCTGAATGAAGCCATACCAAACGACGAGCGTGACACCACGA
TGCCTGTAGCAATGGCAACAACGTTGCGCAAACTATTAACTGGCGAACTACTTACTCTAGCTTCCCGGCA
ACAATTAATAGACTGGATGGAGGCGGATAAAGTTGCAGGACCACTTCTGCGCTCGGCCCTTCCGGCTGGC
TGGTTTATTGCTGATAAATCTGGAGCCGGTGAGCGTGGTTCTCGCGGTATCATTGCAGCACTGGGGCCAG
ATGGTAAGCCCTCCCGTATCGTAGTTATCTACACGACGGGGAGTCAGGCAACTATGGATGAACGAAATAG
ACAGATCGCTGAGATAGGTGCCTCACTGATTAAGCATTGGTAACTGTCAGACCAAGTTTACTCATATATA
CTTTAGATTGATTTAAAACTTCATTTTTAATTTAAAAGGATCTAGGTGAAGATCCTTTTTGATAATCTCA
TGACCAAAATCCCTTAACGTGAGTTTTCGTTCCACTGAGCGTCAGACCCCGTAGAAAAGATCAAAGGATC
TTCTTGAGATCCTTTTTTTCTGCGCGTAATCTGCTGCTTGCAAACAAAAAAACCACCGCTACCAGCGGTG
GTTTGTTTGCCGGATCAAGAGCTACCAACTCTTTTTCCGAAGGTAACTGGCTTCAGCAGAGCGCAGATAC
CAAATACTGTTCTTCTAGTGTAGCCGTAGTTAGGCCACCACTTCAAGAACTCTGTAGCACCGCCTACATA
CCTCGCTCTGCTAATCCTGTTACCAGTGGCTGCTGCCAGTGGCGATAAGTCGTGTCTTACCGGGTTGGAC
TCAAGACGATAGTTACCGGATAAGGCGCAGCGGTCGGGCTGAACGGGGGGTTCGTGCACACAGCCCAGCT
TGGAGCGAACGACCTACACCGAACTGAGATACCTACAGCGTGAGCTATGAGAAAGCGCCACGCTTCCCGA
AGGGAGAAAGGCGGACAGGTATCCGGTAAGCGGCAGGGTCGGAACAGGAGAGCGCACGAGGGAGCTTCCA
GGGGGAAACGCCTGGTATCTTTATAGTCCTGTCGGGTTTCGCCACCTCTGACTTGAGCGTCGATTTTTGT
GATGCTCGTCAGGGGGGCGGAGCCTATGGAAAAACGCCAGCAACGCGGCCTTTTTACGGTTCCTGGCCTT
TTGCTGGCCTTTTGCTCACATGTTCTTTCCTGCGTTATCCCCTGATTCTGTGGATAACCGTATTACCGCC
TTTGAGTGAGCTGATACCGCTCGCCGCAGCCGAACGACCGAGCGCAGCGAGTCAGTGAGCGAGGAAGCGG
AAGAGCGCCCAATACGCAAACCGCCTCTCCCCGCGCGTTGGCCGATTCATTAATGCAGCTGGCACGACAG
GTTTCCCGACTGGAAAGCGGGCAGTGAGCGCAACGCAATTAATGTGAGTTAGCTCACTCATTAGGCACCC
CAGGCTTTACACTTTATGCTTCCGGCTCGTATGTTGTGTGGAATTGTGAGCGGATAACAATTTCACACAG
GAAACAGCTATGACCATGATTACGCCAAGCTCGGCGCGCCATTGGGATCCAATCCTGCAGGCAGCTGCGC
GCTCGCTCGCTCACTGAGGCCGCCCGGGCAAAGCCCGGGCGTCGGGCGACCTTTGGTCGCCCGGCCTCAG
TGAGCGAGCGAGCGCGCAGAGAGGGAGTGGCCAACTCCATCACTAGGGGTTCCTGGAGCTCCGGTTACCG
GCCGCTTTAAAAAACCTCCCACATCTCCCCCTGAACCTGAAACATAAAATGAATGCAATTGTTGTTGTTA
ACTTGTTTATTGCAGCTTATAATGGTTACAAATAAAGCAATAGCATCACAAATTTCACAAATAAAGCTAG
ATGGTTACAAATAAAGCAATAGCATCACAAATTTCACAAATAAACACCACGGAATTGTCAGTGCCCAACA
GCCGAGCCCCTGTCCAGCAGCGGGCAAGGCAGGCGGCGATGAGTTCCGCCGTGGCAAGAACTAACCAGGA
TTTATACAAGGAGGAGAAAATGAAAGCCATACGGGAAGCAATAGCATGATACAAAGGCATTAAAGCAGCG
TATCCACATAGCGTAAAAGGAGCAACATAGTTAAGAATACCAGTCAATCTTTCACAAATTTTGTAATCCA
GAGGTTGATTATCTCGGGCATCGAATATCGAATCGGCTAAGCTCTAGAAAGCTTCGTACGGAAGTTACTA
TTCCGAAGTTCCTATTCTCTAGAAAGTATAGGAACTTCGTGTCGATGGTGATGCTTGGCAATTCGGGTCG
ATGGTGAAGCATTGGTCTTCCTATTTTGATGAAGTTCCTATTCTTCAAAAGGTATAGGAACTTCCTCGAG
ACCGGTACTAGTGCCACCATGGCGCGGCTGCTGCCCGCGCTGCTGCTGCTGCTGCTGCCCGGTAACGTGA
CCGGTAACGGGTCCGGTAACGGTTCTTTGTCCCGTTGCCCCCCCGGTCAGTTCCGCTGCTCGGAGCCGCC
CGGTGCCCACGGGGAGTGTTACCCGCAGGACTGGCTGTGCGACGGACACCCCGACTGCGACGACGGGCGG
GACGAGTGGGGCTGCGGGACCAGCGCGATCCCCGCGGTGCCCACGGACAACGGCACAGAGGCTCCCACTG
CCCCTGCTCCTGGACGTGCTCTGCCAGCCAGGAATCACGGCCGCATGTGGATGCTGATCACTGCAGTGCT
CCTGTGCTGCCTGGTAGCTGTGGGTGGTATCGCTGCATGGGGGAAGTCCAAAGCAAAAAGCAGGTCTGAC
ATCTTCAGTCTTGAAAGCGCATCCAAGGGGGGTGGGGTGAGCAAGGGCGAGGAGGATAACATGGCCATCA
TCAAGGAGTTCATGCGCTTCAAGGTGCACATGGAGGGCTCCGTGAACGGCCACGAGTTCGAGATCGAGGG
CGAGGGCGAGGGCCGCCCCTACGAGGGCACCCAGACCGCCAAGCTGAAGGTGACCAAGGGTGGCCCCCTG
CCCTTCGCCTGGGACATCCTGTCCCCTCAGTTCATGTACGGCTCCAAGGCCTACGTGAAGCACCCCGCCG
ACATCCCCGACTACTTGAAGCTGTCCTTCCCCGAGGGCTTCAAGTGGGAGCGCGTGATGAACTTCGAGGA
CGGCGGCGTGGTGACCGTGACCCAGGACTCCTCCCTGCAGGACGGCGAGTTCATCTACAAGGTGAAGCTG
CGCGGCACCAACTTCCCCTCCGACGGCCCCGTAATGCAGAAGAAGACCATGGGCTGGGAGGCCTCCTCCG
AGCGGATGTACCCCGAGGACGGCGCCCTGAAGGGCGAGATCAAGCAGAGGCTGAAGCTGAAGGACGGCGG
CCACTACGACGCTGAGGTCAAGACCACCTACAAGGCCAAGAAGCCCGTGCAGCTGCCCGGCGCCTACAAC
GTCAACATCAAGTTGGACATCACCTCCCACAACGAGGACTACACCATCGTGGAACAGTACGAACGCGCCG
AGGGCCGCCACTCCACCGGCGGCATGGACGAGCTGTACAAGTAAGCATGCACATGCATGAATTCATAACT
TCGTATAATGTATGCTATACGAAGTTATTTTCTTTCTTTGCGCGTCCTGGATTCGCGGAAACGCGTACAT
CCAGCTGACGAGTCCCAAATAGGACGAAACGCGCTTTTCTTTTTGTTTTTATAACTTCGTATAATGTATG
CTATACGAAGTTATCTTAAGGTCGACGAAGTTCCTATACTTTCTAGAGAATAGGAACTTCGGAATAGGAA
CTTCGTGTCGATGGTGATGCTTGGCAATTCGGGTCGATGGTGAAGCATTGGTCTTCCTATTTTGATGAAG
TTCCTATACCTTTTGAAGAATAGGAACTTCGCTAGCGGTACCCTGCGCTCTCAGGCACGACACGACTCCT
CCGCTGCCCACCGCAGACTGAGGCAGCGCTGAGTCGCCGGCGCCGCAGCGCAGATGGTCGCGCCCGTGCC
CCCCTATCTCGCGCCTCGCGTGGTGCGGTCCGGCTGGGCCGGCGGCGGCGCGGACGCGACCAAGGTGGCC
GGGAAGGGGAGTTTGCGGGGGACCGGCGAGTGACGTCAGCGCGCCTTCAGTGCTGAGGCGGCGGTGGCGC
GCGCCGCCAGGCGGGGGCGAAGGCACTGTCCGCGGTGCTGAAGCTGGCAGTGCGCACGCGCCTCGCCGCA
TCCTGTTTCCCCTCCCCCTCTCTGATAGGGGATGCGCAATTTGGGGAATGGGGGTTGGGTGCTTGTCCAG
TGGGTCGGGGTCGGTCGTCAGGTAGGCACCCCCACCCCGCCTCATCCTGGTCCTAAAACCCACTTGCACT
GCGATCGCGGGCCCGTGCAGCATCTGCGGCCGCAGGAACCCCTAGTGATGGAGTTGGCCACTCCCTCTCT
GCGCGCTCGCTCGCTCACTGAGGCCGGGCGACCAAAGGTCGCCCGACGCCCGGGCGGCCTCAGTGAGCGA
GCGAGCGCGCAGCTGCCTGCAGGATTGGATCCCAATACGCGTCAATTCACTGGCCGTCGTTTTACAACGT
CGTGACTGGGAAAACCCTGGCGTTACCCAACTTAATCGCCTTGCAGCACATCCCCCTTTCGCCAGCTGGC
GTAATAGCGAAGAGGCCCGCACCGATCGCCCTTCCCAACAGTTGCGCAGCCTGAATGGCGAATGGCGCCT
GATGCGGTATTTTCTCCTTACGCATCTGTGCGGTATTTCACACCGCATATGGTGCACTCTCAGTACAATC
TGCTCTGATGCCGCATAGTTAAGCCAGCCCCGACACCCGCCAACACCCGCTGACGCGCCCTGACGGGCTT
GTCTGCTCCCGGCATCCGCTTACAGACAAGCTGTGACAGTCTCCGGGAGCTGCATGTGTCAGAGGTTTTC
ACCGTCATCACCGAAACGCGCGAGACAAAAGGGCCTCGTGATACGCCTATTTTTATAGGTTAATGTCATG
ATAATAATGGTTTCTTAGACGTCAGGTGGCACTTTTCGGGGAAATGTGCGCGGAACCCCTATTTGTTTAT
TTTTCTAAATACATTCAAATATGTATCCGCTCATGAGACAATAACCCTGATAAATGCTTCAATAATATTG
AAAAAGGAAGAGTATGAGTATTCAACATTTCCGTGTCGCCCTTATTCCCTTTTTTGCGGCATTTTGCCTT
CCTGTTTTTGCTCACCCAGAAACGCTGGTGAAAGTAAAAGATGCTGAAGATCAGTTGGGTG
